Addgene plasmid #116456: pHAGE-PIK3CA-C378Y
Purpose: Lentiviral expression of PIK3CA C378Y
Depositing lab: Gordon Mills & Kenneth Scott. Depositing organization: Baylor College of Medicine. Publication: Systematic Functional Annotation of Somatic Mutations in Cancer. Ng PK, Li J, Jeong KJ, Shao S, Chen H, Tsang YH, Sengupta S, Wang Z, Bhavana VH, Tran R, Soewito S, Minussi DC, Moreno D, Kong K, Dogruluk T, Lu H, Gao J, Tokheim C, Zhou DC, Johnson AM, Zeng J, Ip CKM, Ju Z, Wester M, Yu S, Li Y, Vellano CP, Schultz N, Karchin R, Ding L, Lu Y, Cheung LWT, Chen K, Shaw KR, Meric-Bernstam F, Scott KL, Yi S, Sahni N, Liang H, Mills GB. Cancer Cell. 2018 Mar 12;33(3):450-462.e10. doi: 10.1016/j.ccell.2018.01.021. PubMed 29533785.
Backbone
  Vector backbone: pHAGE
  Vector type: Lentiviral
Growth in bacteria
  Bacterial resistance: Ampicillin, 100 μg/mL
  Growth temperature: 37°C
  Growth strain: Stbl3
  Copy number: High Copy
Gene/Insert
  Gene/Insert name: PIK3CA
  Species: H. sapiens (human)
  Mutation: C378Y
  Entrez Gene: PIK3CA (a.k.a. CCM4, CLAPO, CLOVE, CWS5, HMH, MCAP, MCM, MCMTC, PI3K, PI3K-alpha, p110-alpha)
  Cloning method: Gateway Cloning
Terms and licenses: Academic/Nonprofit Terms; Industry Terms: Not Available to Industry
How to cite: pHAGE-PIK3CA-C378Y was a gift from Gordon Mills & Kenneth Scott (Addgene plasmid # 116456 ; http://n2t.net/addgene:116456 ; RRID:Addgene_116456)
