[The description below was written by a language model from this plasmid's Addgene catalogue record and pLannotate feature annotations shown in this document.]
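Description:
pHAGE-PIK3CA-C378Y is an HIV-1-derived lentiviral expression plasmid of about 11.7 kb, built on the pHAGE backbone, that delivers a mutant form of human PIK3CA, the p110-alpha catalytic subunit of phosphoinositide 3-kinase, carrying the C378Y substitution. In bacteria it is maintained through a high-copy ColE1/pUC-type origin and selected with ampicillin via the bla gene. The viral portion contains a truncated 5' LTR, the Ψ packaging signal with an adjoining gag fragment, the Rev response element for Rev-dependent nuclear export of the genomic RNA, the cPPT/CTS element, and a self-inactivating ΔU3 3' LTR. Packaging functions must therefore be supplied in trans, and the integrated provirus lacks LTR promoter activity.

Between the LTRs, the constitutive human EF-1α promoter drives the PIK3CA open reading frame, which is flanked by attB1 and attB2 sites left by Gateway recombination of the insert into the destination vector. Downstream lie short T3 and T7 promoter sequences, an attB4 fragment and a V5 epitope tag. The record does not indicate whether the V5 tag is translated in frame with PIK3CA. An EMCV IRES then allows a puromycin N-acetyltransferase gene to be translated from the same transcript, so transduced mammalian cells can be selected with puromycin. A WPRE follows to enhance transcript expression. Remaining annotations, such as lac promoter and operator pieces, lacI fragments, and partial SV40 origin and poly(A) sequences, appear to be backbone remnants. The construct comes from a study that systematically tested the functional effects of somatic cancer mutations, and it is used for stable expression of this PIK3CA variant in target cells.
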