Features (pLannotate 1.2.2; 30 found; start..end, strand, type, name):
    377..634     +  LTR            5' LTR (truncated): truncated 5' long terminal repeat (LTR) from HIV-1
    681..806     +  misc_feature   HIV-1 Ψ: packaging signal of human immunodeficiency virus type 1
    790..1128    +  CDS            HIV-1 gag (fragment): gag protein from human immunodeficiency virus 1; gag
   1303..1536    +  misc_feature   RRE: The Rev response element (RRE) of HIV-1 allows for Rev-dependent mRNA export from the nucleus to the cytoplasm.
   1913..2013    +  CDS            Rev (fragment): human immunodeficiency virus 1 (HIV-1) Rev protein; rev; enhances nuclear export of unspliced and incompletely spliced viral mRNAs
   2058..2175    +  misc_feature   cPPT/CTS: central polypurine tract and central termination sequence of HIV-1
   2223..3401    +  promoter       EF-1α promoter: strong constitutive promoter for human elongation factor EF-1α
   3422..3442    +  protein_bind   attB1: mutant version of attB; core recombination site for the Gateway® BP reaction BP Clonase™
   3448..6651    +  CDS            PIK3CA: PK3CA_HUMAN - Experimental evidence at protein level: Swiss-Prot protein existence level 1. Phosphoinositide-3-kinase (PI3K) phosphorylates phosphatidylinositol (PI) and its phosphorylated derivatives at position 3 of the inositol ring to produce 3-phosphoinositides (PubMed:15135396, PubMed:23936502, PubMed:28676499). Uses ATP and PtdIns(4,5)P2 (phosphatidylinositol 4,5-bisphosphate) to generate phosphatidylinositol 3,4,5-trisphosphate (PIP3) (PubMed:15135396, PubMed:28676499). PIP3 plays a key role by recruiting PH domain- containing proteins to the membrane, including AKT1 and PDPK1, activat
   6656..6680    -  protein_bind   attB2: mutant version of attB; recombination site for the Gateway® BP reaction BP Clonase™
   6688..6706    +  promoter       T3 promoter: promoter for bacteriophage T3 RNA polymerase
   6732..6750    -  promoter       T7 promoter: promoter for bacteriophage T7 RNA polymerase
   6756..6774    -  protein_bind   attB4 (fragment): mutant version of attB; core recombination site for the Gateway® BP reaction BP Clonase™
   6830..6871    +  CDS            V5 tag: epitope tag from simian virus 5
   6997..7459    +  misc_feature   IRES: internal ribosome entry site (IRES) of the encephalomyocarditis virus (EMCV)
   7473..8070    +  CDS            PuroR (fragment): puromycin N-acetyltransferase; pac from Streptomyces; confers resistance to puromycin
   8086..8674    +  misc_feature   WPRE: woodchuck hepatitis virus posttranscriptional regulatory element
   8682..8747    +  CDS            nef (fragment): NEF_HV1Z2 - Experimental evidence at protein level: Swiss-Prot protein existence level 1. Extracellular Nef protein targets CD4(+) T-lymphocytes for apoptosis by interacting with CXCR4 surface receptors. From Human immunodeficiency virus type 1 group M subtype D (isolate Z2/CDC-Z34) (HIV-1).
   8749..8982    +  LTR            3' LTR (ΔU3): self-inactivating 3' long terminal repeat (LTR) from HIV-1
   9187..9291    +  promoter       AmpR promoter: bla
   9292..10152   +  CDS            AmpR: β-lactamase; bla; confers resistance to ampicillin, carbenicillin, and related antibiotics
  10323..10911   +  rep_origin     ori: high-copy-number ColE1/pMB1/pBR322/pUC origin of replication
  11094..11148   +  CDS            lacI (fragment): lac repressor; lacI; The lac repressor binds to the lac operator to inhibit transcription in E. coli. This inhibition can be relieved by adding lactose or isopropyl-β-D-thiogalactopyranoside (IPTG).
  11154..11247   +  rep_origin     SV40 ori (fragment): SV40 origin of replication
  11272..11309   +  CDS            lacI (fragment): lac repressor; lacI; The lac repressor binds to the lac operator to inhibit transcription in E. coli. This inhibition can be relieved by adding lactose or isopropyl-β-D-thiogalactopyranoside (IPTG).
  11322..11343   +  protein_bind   CAP binding site: CAP binding activates transcription in the presence of cAMP. E. coli catabolite activator protein
  11358..11388   +  promoter       lac promoter: promoter for the E. coli lac operon
  11392..11414   +  protein_bind   lac operator (fragment): The lac repressor binds to the lac operator to inhibit transcription in E. coli. This inhibition can be relieved by adding lactose or isopropyl-β-D-thiogalactopyranoside (IPTG). lac repressor encoded by lacI
  11446..11529   +  polyA_signal   SV40 poly(A) signal (fragment): SV40 polyadenylation signal
  11696..329     +  CDS            nef (fragment) (across the origin): NEF_HV1BR - Experimental evidence at protein level: Swiss-Prot protein existence level 1. Extracellular Nef protein targets CD4(+) T-lymphocytes for apoptosis by interacting with CXCR4 surface receptors (PubMed:14990729). From Human immunodeficiency virus type 1 group M subtype B (isolate BRU/LAI) (HIV-1).
>Addgene plasmid #116456 | pHAGE-PIK3CA-C378Y | addgene full sequence | sequence record 242351 | Addgene NGS Result
TGGAAGGGCTAATTCACTCCCAAAGAAGACAAGATATCCTTGATCTGTGGATCTACCACACACAAGGCTA
CTTCCCTGATTAGCAGAACTACACACCAGGGCCAGGGGTCAGATATCCACTGACCTTTGGATGGTGCTAC
AAGCTAGTACCAGTTGAGCCAGATAAGGTAGAAGAGGCCAATAAAGGAGAGAACACCAGCTTGTTACACC
CTGTGAGCCTGCATGGGATGGATGACCCGGAGAGAGAAGTGTTAGAGTGGAGGTTTGACAGCCGCCTAGC
ATTTCATCACGTGGCCCGAGAGCTGCATCCGGAGTACTTCAAGAACTGCTGATATCGAGCTTGCTACAAG
GGACTTTCCGCTGGGGACTTTCCAGGGAGGCGTGGCCTGGGCGGGACTGGGGAGTGGCGAGCCCTCAGAT
CCTGCATATAAGCAGCTGCTTTTTGCCTGTACTGGGTCTCTCTGGTTAGACCAGATCTGAGCCTGGGAGC
TCTCTGGCTAACTAGGGAACCCACTGCTTAAGCCTCAATAAAGCTTGCCTTGAGTGCTTCAAGTAGTGTG
TGCCCGTCTGTTGTGTGACTCTGGTAACTAGAGATCCCTCAGACCCTTTTAGTCAGTGTGGAAAATCTCT
AGCAGTGGCGCCCGAACAGGGACTTGAAAGCGAAAGGGAAACCAGAGGAGCTCTCTCGACGCAGGACTCG
GCTTGCTGAAGCGCGCACGGCAAGAGGCGAGGGGCGGCGACTGGTGAGTACGCCAAAAATTTTGACTAGC
GGAGGCTAGAAGGAGAGAGATGGGTGCGAGAGCGTCAGTATTAAGCGGGGGAGAATTAGATCGCGATGGG
AAAAAATTCGGTTAAGGCCAGGGGGAAAGAAAAAATATAAATTAAAACATATAGTATGGGCAAGCAGGGA
GCTAGAACGATTCGCAGTTAATCCTGGCCTGTTAGAAACATCAGAAGGCTGTAGACAAATACTGGGACAG
CTACAACCATCCCTTCAGACAGGATCAGAAGAACTTAGATCATTATATAATACAGTAGCAACCCTCTATT
GTGTGCATCAAAGGATAGAGATAAAAGACACCAAGGAAGCTTTAGACAAGATAGAGGAAGAGCAAAACAA
AAGTAAGACCACCGCACAGCAAGCGGCCGGCCGCTGATCTTCAGACCTGGAGGAGGAGATATGAGGGACA
ATTGGAGAAGTGAATTATATAAATATAAAGTAGTAAAAATTGAACCATTAGGAGTAGCACCCACCAAGGC
AAAGAGAAGAGTGGTGCAGAGAGAAAAAAGAGCAGTGGGAATAGGAGCTTTGTTCCTTGGGTTCTTGGGA
GCAGCAGGAAGCACTATGGGCGCAGCGTCAATGACGCTGACGGTACAGGCCAGACAATTATTGTCTGGTA
TAGTGCAGCAGCAGAACAATTTGCTGAGGGCTATTGAGGCGCAACAGCATCTGTTGCAACTCACAGTCTG
GGGCATCAAGCAGCTCCAGGCAAGAATCCTGGCTGTGGAAAGATACCTAAAGGATCAACAGCTCCTGGGG
ATTTGGGGTTGCTCTGGAAAACTCATTTGCACCACTGCTGTGCCTTGGAATGCTAGTTGGAGTAATAAAT
CTCTGGAACAGATTTGGAATCACACGACCTGGATGGAGTGGGACAGAGAAATTAACAATTACACAAGCTT
AATACACTCCTTAATTGAAGAATCGCAAAACCAGCAAGAAAAGAATGAACAAGAATTATTGGAATTAGAT
AAATGGGCAAGTTTGTGGAATTGGTTTAACATAACAAATTGGCTGTGGTATATAAAATTATTCATAATGA
TAGTAGGAGGCTTGGTAGGTTTAAGAATAGTTTTTGCTGTACTTTCTATAGTGAATAGAGTTAGGCAGGG
ATATTCACCATTATCGTTTCAGACCCACCTCCCAACCCCGAGGGGACCCGACAGGCCCGAAGGAATAGAA
GAAGAAGGTGGAGAGAGAGACAGAGACAGATCCATTCGATTAGTGAACGGATCTCGACGGTATCGCCGAA
TTCACAAATGGCAGTATTCATCCACAATTTTAAAAGAAAAGGGGGGATTGGGGGGTACAGTGCAGGGGAA
AGAATAGTAGACATAATAGCAACAGACATACAAACTAAAGAATTACAAAAACAAATTACAAAAATTCAAA
ATTTTCGGGTTTATTACAGGGACAGCAGAGATCCAGTTTGGACTAGTCGTGAGGCTCCGGTGCCCGTCAG
TGGGCAGAGCGCACATCGCCCACAGTCCCCGAGAAGTTGGGGGGAGGGGTCGGCAATTGAACCGGTGCCT
AGAGAAGGTGGCGCGGGGTAAACTGGGAAAGTGATGTCGTGTACTGGCTCCGCCTTTTTCCCGAGGGTGG
GGGAGAACCGTATATAAGTGCAGTAGTCGCCGTGAACGTTCTTTTTCGCAACGGGTTTGCCGCCAGAACA
CAGGTAAGTGCCGTGTGTGGTTCCCGCGGGCCTGGCCTCTTTACGGGTTATGGCCCTTGCGTGCCTTGAA
TTACTTCCACCTGGCTGCAGTACGTGATTCTTGATCCCGAGCTTCGGGTTGGAAGTGGGTGGGAGAGTTC
GAGGCCTTGCGCTTAAGGAGCCCCTTCGCCTCGTGCTTGAGTTGAGGCCTGGCCTGGGCGCTGGGGCCGC
CGCGTGCGAATCTGGTGGCACCTTCGCGCCTGTCTCGCTGCTTTCGATAAGTCTCTAGCCATTTAAAATT
TTTGATGACCTGCTGCGACGCTTTTTTTCTGGCAAGATAGTCTTGTAAATGCGGGCCAAGATCTGCACAC
TGGTATTTCGGTTTTTGGGGCCGCGGGCGGCGACGGGGCCCGTGCGTCCCAGCGCACATGTTCGGCGAGG
CGGGGCCTGCGAGCGCGGCCACCGAGAATCGGACGGGGGTAGTCTCAAGCTGGCCGGCCTGCTCTGGTGC
CTGGCCTCGCGCCGCCGTGTATCGCCCCGCCCTGGGCGGCAAGGCTGGCCCGGTCGGCACCAGTTGCGTG
AGCGGAAAGATGGCCGCTTCCCGGCCCTGCTGCAGGGAGCTCAAAATGGAGGACGCGGCGCTCGGGAGAG
CGGGCGGGTGAGTCACCCACACAAAGGAAAAGGGCCTTTCCGTCCTCAGCCGTCGCTTCATGTGACTCCA
CGGAGTACCGGGCGCCGTCCAGGCACCTCGATTAGTTCTCGAGCTTTTGGAGTACGTCGTCTTTAGGTTG
GGGGGAGGGGTTTTATGCGATGGAGTTTCCCCACACTGAGTGGGTGGAGACTGAAGTTAGGCCAGCTTGG
CACTTGATGTAATTCTCCTTGGAATTTGCCCTTTTTGAGTTTGGATCTTGGTTCATTCTCAAGCCTCAGA
CAGTGGTTCAAAGTTTTTTTCTTCCATTTCAGGTGTCGTGAAGCGGCCCTGCAGATATCAACAAGTTTGT
ACAAAAAAGCAGGCACCATGCCTCCAAGACCATCATCAGGTGAACTGTGGGGCATCCACTTGATGCCCCC
AAGAATCCTAGTAGAATGTTTACTACCAAATGGAATGATAGTGACTTTAGAATGCCTCCGTGAGGCTACA
TTAATAACCATAAAGCATGAACTATTTAAAGAAGCAAGAAAATACCCCCTCCATCAACTTCTTCAAGATG
AATCTTCTTACATTTTCGTAAGTGTTACTCAAGAAGCAGAAAGGGAAGAATTTTTTGATGAAACAAGACG
ACTTTGTGACCTTCGGCTTTTTCAACCCTTTTTAAAAGTAATTGAACCAGTAGGCAACCGTGAAGAAAAG
ATCCTCAATCGAGAAATTGGTTTTGCTATCGGCATGCCAGTGTGTGAATTTGATATGGTTAAAGATCCAG
AAGTACAGGACTTCCGAAGAAATATTCTGAACGTTTGTAAAGAAGCTGTGGATCTTAGGGACCTCAATTC
ACCTCATAGTAGAGCAATGTATGTCTATCCTCCAAATGTAGAATCTTCACCAGAATTGCCAAAGCACATA
TATAATAAATTAGATAAAGGGCAAATAATAGTGGTGATCTGGGTAATAGTTTCTCCAAATAATGACAAGC
AGAAGTATACTCTGAAAATCAACCATGACTGTGTACCAGAACAAGTAATTGCTGAAGCAATCAGGAAAAA
AACTCGAAGTATGTTGCTATCCTCTGAACAACTAAAACTCTGTGTTTTAGAATATCAGGGCAAGTATATT
TTAAAAGTGTGTGGATGTGATGAATACTTCCTAGAAAAATATCCTCTGAGTCAGTATAAGTATATAAGAA
GCTGTATAATGCTTGGGAGGATGCCCAATTTGATGTTGATGGCTAAAGAAAGCCTTTATTCTCAACTGCC
AATGGACTGTTTTACAATGCCATCTTATTCCAGACGCATTTCCACAGCTACACCATATATGAATGGAGAA
ACATCTACAAAATCCCTTTGGGTTATAAATAGTGCACTCAGAATAAAAATTCTTTGTGCAACCTACGTGA
ATGTAAATATTCGAGACATTGATAAGATCTATGTTCGAACAGGTATCTACCATGGAGGAGAACCCTTATG
TGACAATGTGAACACTCAAAGAGTACCTTATTCCAATCCCAGGTGGAATGAATGGCTGAATTATGATATA
TACATTCCTGATCTTCCTCGTGCTGCTCGACTTTGCCTTTCCATTTGCTCTGTTAAAGGCCGAAAGGGTG
CTAAAGAGGAACACTGTCCATTGGCATGGGGAAATATAAACTTGTTTGATTACACAGACACTCTAGTATC
TGGAAAAATGGCTTTGAATCTTTGGCCAGTACCTCATGGATTAGAAGATTTGCTGAACCCTATTGGTGTT
ACTGGATCAAATCCAAATAAAGAAACTCCATGCTTAGAGTTGGAGTTTGACTGGTTCAGCAGTGTGGTAA
AGTTCCCAGATATGTCAGTGATTGAAGAGCATGCCAATTGGTCTGTATCCCGAGAAGCAGGATTTAGCTA
TTCCCACGCAGGACTGAGTAACAGACTAGCTAGAGACAATGAATTAAGGGAAAATGACAAAGAACAGCTC
AAAGCAATTTCTACACGAGATCCTCTCTCTGAAATCACTGAGCAGGAGAAAGATTTTCTATGGAGTCACA
GACACTATTGTGTAACTATCCCCGAAATTCTACCCAAATTGCTTCTGTCTGTTAAATGGAATTCTAGAGA
TGAAGTAGCCCAGATGTATTGCTTGGTAAAAGATTGGCCTCCAATCAAACCTGAACAGGCTATGGAACTT
CTGGACTGTAATTACCCAGATCCTATGGTTCGAGGTTTTGCTGTTCGGTGCTTGGAAAAATATTTAACAG
ATGACAAACTTTCTCAGTATTTAATTCAGCTAGTACAGGTCCTAAAATATGAACAATATTTGGATAACTT
GCTTGTGAGATTTTTACTGAAGAAAGCATTGACTAATCAAAGGATTGGGCACTTTTTCTTTTGGCATTTA
AAATCTGAGATGCACAATAAAACAGTTAGCCAGAGGTTTGGCCTGCTTTTGGAGTCCTATTGTCGTGCAT
GTGGGATGTATTTGAAGCACCTGAATAGGCAAGTCGAGGCAATGGAAAAGCTCATTAACTTAACTGACAT
TCTCAAACAGGAGAAGAAGGATGAAACACAAAAGGTACAGATGAAGTTTTTAGTTGAGCAAATGAGGCGA
CCAGATTTCATGGATGCTCTACAGGGCTTTCTGTCTCCTCTAAACCCTGCTCATCAACTAGGAAACCTCA
GGCTTGAAGAGTGTCGAATTATGTCCTCTGCAAAAAGGCCACTGTGGTTGAATTGGGAGAACCCAGACAT
CATGTCAGAGTTACTGTTTCAGAACAATGAGATCATCTTTAAAAATGGGGATGATTTACGGCAAGATATG
CTAACACTTCAAATTATTCGTATTATGGAAAATATCTGGCAAAATCAAGGTCTTGATCTTCGAATGTTAC
CTTATGGTTGTCTGTCAATCGGTGACTGTGTGGGACTTATTGAGGTGGTGCGAAATTCTCACACTATTAT
GCAAATTCAGTGCAAAGGCGGCTTGAAAGGTGCACTGCAGTTCAACAGCCACACACTACATCAGTGGCTC
AAAGACAAGAACAAAGGAGAAATATATGATGCAGCCATTGACCTGTTTACACGTTCATGTGCTGGATACT
GTGTAGCTACCTTCATTTTGGGAATTGGAGATCGTCACAATAGTAACATCATGGTGAAAGACGATGGACA
ACTGTTTCATATAGATTTTGGACACTTTTTGGATCACAAGAAGAAAAAATTTGGTTATAAACGAGAACGT
GTGCCATTTGTTTTGACACAGGATTTCTTAATAGTGATTAGTAAAGGAGCCCAAGAATGCACAAAGACAA
GAGAATTTGAGAGGTTTCAGGAGATGTGTTACAAGGCTTATCTAGCTATTCGACAGCATGCCAATCTCTT
CATAAATCTTTTCTCAATGATGCTTGGCTCTGGAATGCCAGAACTACAATCTTTTGATGACATTGCATAC
ATTCGAAAGACCCTAGCCTTAGATAAAACTGAGCAAGAGGCTTTGGAGTATTTCATGAAACAAATGAATG
ATGCACATCATGGTGGCTGGACAACAAAAATGGATTGGATCTTCCACACAATTAAACAGCATGCATTGAA
CTAGAACCCAGCTTTCTTGTACAAAGTGGTGATATCCAATTAACCCTCACTAAAGGGTTAGTTATGATGA
ATATTGTGTACCCTATAGTGAGTCGTATTACCACCCAACTTTTCTATACAAAGTGGTTGATATCCAGCAC
AGTGGCGGCCGCTCGAGTCTAGAGGGCCCGCGGTTCGAAGGTAAGCCTATCCCTAACCCTCTCCTCGGTC
TCGATTCTACGCGTACCGGTTAGTAATGAGATCCCTCCCCCCCCCCTAACGTTACTGGCCGAAGCCGCTT
GGAATAAGGCCGGTGTGCGTTTGTCTATATGTTATTTTCCACCATATTGCCGTCTTTTGGCAATGTGAGG
GCCCGGAAACCTGGCCCTGTCTTCTTGACGAGCATTCCTAGGGGTCTTTCCCCTCTCGCCAAAGGAATGC
AAGGTCTGTTGAATGTCGTGAAGGAAGCAGTTCCTCTGGAAGCTTCTTGAAGACAAACAACGTCTGTAGC
GACCCTTTGCAGGCAGCGGAACCCCCCACCTGGCGACAGGTGCCTCTGCGGCCAAAAGCCACGTGTATAA
GATACACCTGCAAAGGCGGCACAACCCCAGTGCCACGTTGTGAGTTGGATAGTTGTGGAAAGAGTCAAAT
GGCTCTCCTCAAGCGTATTCAACAAGGGGCTGAAGGATGCCCAGAAGGTACCCCATTGTATGGGATCTGA
TCTGGGGCCTCGGTGCACATGCTTTACATGTGTTTAGTCGAGGTTAAAAAAACGTCTAGGCCCCCCGAAC
CACGGGGACGTGGTTTTCCTTTGAAAAACACGATGATAATATGGCCACACATATGACCGAGTACAAGCCC
ACGGTGCGCCTCGCCACCCGCGACGACGTCCCCAGGGCCGTACGCACCCTCGCCGCCGCGTTCGCCGACT
ACCCCGCCACGCGCCACACCGTCGATCCGGACCGCCACATCGAGCGGGTCACCGAGCTGCAAGAACTCTT
CCTCACGCGCGTCGGGCTCGACATCGGCAAGGTGTGGGTCGCGGACGACGGCGCCGCGGTGGCGGTCTGG
ACCACGCCGGAGAGCGTCGAAGCGGGGGCGGTGTTCGCCGAGATCGGCCCGCGCATGGCCGAGTTGAGCG
GTTCCCGGCTGGCCGCGCAGCAACAGATGGAAGGCCTCCTGGCGCCGCACCGGCCCAAGGAGCCCGCGTG
GTTCCTGGCCACCGTCGGCGTCTCGCCCGACCACCAGGGCAAGGGTCTGGGCAGCGCCGTCGTGCTCCCC
GGAGTGGAGGCGGCCGAGCGCGCCGGGGTGCCCGCCTTCCTGGAGACCTCCGCGCCCCGCAACCTCCCCT
TCTACGAGCGGCTCGGCTTCACCGTCACCGCCGACGTCGAGGTGCCCGAAGGACCGCGCACCTGGTGCAT
GACCCGCAAGCCCGGTGCCTAAATCGATAGATCCTAATCAACCTCTGGATTACAAAATTTGTGAAAGATT
GACTGGTATTCTTAACTATGTTGCTCCTTTTACGCTATGTGGATACGCTGCTTTAATGCCTTTGTATCAT
GCTATTGCTTCCCGTATGGCTTTCATTTTCTCCTCCTTGTATAAATCCTGGTTGCTGTCTCTTTATGAGG
AGTTGTGGCCCGTTGTCAGGCAACGTGGCGTGGTGTGCACTGTGTTTGCTGACGCAACCCCCACTGGTTG
GGGCATTGCCACCACCTGTCAGCTCCTTTCCGGGACTTTCGCTTTCCCCCTCCCTATTGCCACGGCGGAA
CTCATCGCCGCCTGCCTTGCCCGCTGCTGGACAGGGGCTCGGCTGTTGGGCACTGACAATTCCGTGGTGT
TGTCGGGGAAATCATCGTCCTTTCCTTGGCTGCTCGCCTGTGTTGCCACCTGGATTCTGCGCGGGACGTC
CTTCTGCTACGTCCCTTCGGCCCTCAATCCAGCGGACCTTCCTTCCCGCGGCCTGCTGCCGGCTCTGCGG
CCTCTTCCGCGTCTTCGCCTTCGCCCTCAGACGAGTCGGATCTCCCTTTGGGCCGCCTCCCCGCCTGAGA
TCCTTTAAGACCAATGACTTACAAGGCAGCTGTAGATCTTAGCCACTTTTTAAAAGAAAAGGGGGGACTG
GAAGGGCTAATTCACTCCCAACGAAGACAAGATCTGCTTTTTGCTTGTACTGGGTCTCTCTGGTTAGACC
AGATCTGAGCCTGGGAGCTCTCTGGCTAACTAGGGAACCCACTGCTTAAGCCTCAATAAAGCTTGCCTTG
AGTGCTTCAAGTAGTGTGTGCCCGTCTGTTGTGTGACTCTGGTAACTAGAGATCCCTCAGACCCTTTTAG
TCAGTGTGGAAAATCTCTAGCAGTAGTAGTTCATGTCATCTTATTATTCAGTATTTATAACTTGCAAAGA
AATGAATATCAGAGAGTGAGAGGCCCGGGTTAATTAAGGAAAGGGCTAGATCATTCTTGAAGACGAAAGG
GCCTCGTGATACGCCTATTTTTATAGGTTAATGTCATGATAATAATGGTTTCTTAGACGTCAGGTGGCAC
TTTTCGGGGAAATGTGCGCGGAACCCCTATTTGTTTATTTTTCTAAATACATTCAAATATGTATCCGCTC
ATGAGACAATAACCCTGATAAATGCTTCAATAATATTGAAAAAGGAAGAGTATGAGTATTCAACATTTCC
GTGTCGCCCTTATTCCCTTTTTTGCGGCATTTTGCCTTCCTGTTTTTGCTCACCCAGAAACGCTGGTGAA
AGTAAAAGATGCTGAAGATCAGTTGGGTGCACGAGTGGGTTACATCGAACTGGATCTCAACAGCGGTAAG
ATCCTTGAGAGTTTTCGCCCCGAAGAACGTTTTCCAATGATGAGCACTTTTAAAGTTCTGCTATGTGGCG
CGGTATTATCCCGTGTTGACGCCGGGCAAGAGCAACTCGGTCGCCGCATACACTATTCTCAGAATGACTT
GGTTGAGTACTCACCAGTCACAGAAAAGCATCTTACGGATGGCATGACAGTAAGAGAATTATGCAGTGCT
GCCATAACCATGAGTGATAACACTGCGGCCAACTTACTTCTGACAACGATCGGAGGACCGAAGGAGCTAA
CCGCTTTTTTGCACAACATGGGGGATCATGTAACTCGCCTTGATCGTTGGGAACCGGAGCTGAATGAAGC
CATACCAAACGACGAGCGTGACACCACGATGCCTGTAGCAATGGCAACAACGTTGCGCAAACTATTAACT
GGCGAACTACTTACTCTAGCTTCCCGGCAACAATTAATAGACTGGATGGAGGCGGATAAAGTTGCAGGAC
CACTTCTGCGCTCGGCCCTTCCGGCTGGCTGGTTTATTGCTGATAAATCTGGAGCCGGTGAGCGTGGGTC
TCGCGGTATCATTGCAGCACTGGGGCCAGATGGTAAGCCCTCCCGTATCGTAGTTATCTACACGACGGGG
AGTCAGGCAACTATGGATGAACGAAATAGACAGATCGCTGAGATAGGTGCCTCACTGATTAAGCATTGGT
AACTGTCAGACCAAGTTTACTCATATATACTTTAGATTGATTTAAAACTTCATTTTTAATTTAAAAGGAT
CTAGGTGAAGATCCTTTTTGATAATCTCATGACCAAAATCCCTTAACGTGAGTTTTCGTTCCACTGAGCG
TCAGACCCCGTAGAAAAGATCAAAGGATCTTCTTGAGATCCTTTTTTTCTGCGCGTAATCTGCTGCTTGC
AAACAAAAAAACCACCGCTACCAGCGGTGGTTTGTTTGCCGGATCAAGAGCTACCAACTCTTTTTCCGAA
GGTAACTGGCTTCAGCAGAGCGCAGATACCAAATACTGTTCTTCTAGTGTAGCCGTAGTTAGGCCACCAC
TTCAAGAACTCTGTAGCACCGCCTACATACCTCGCTCTGCTAATCCTGTTACCAGTGGCTGCTGCCAGTG
GCGATAAGTCGTGTCTTACCGGGTTGGACTCAAGACGATAGTTACCGGATAAGGCGCAGCGGTCGGGCTG
AACGGGGGGTTCGTGCACACAGCCCAGCTTGGAGCGAACGACCTACACCGAACTGAGATACCTACAGCGT
GAGCTATGAGAAAGCGCCACGCTTCCCGAAGGGAGAAAGGCGGACAGGTATCCGGTAAGCGGCAGGGTCG
GAACAGGAGAGCGCACGAGGGAGCTTCCAGGGGGAAACGCCTGGTATCTTTATAGTCCTGTCGGGTTTCG
CCACCTCTGACTTGAGCGTCGATTTTTGTGATGCTCGTCAGGGGGGCGGAGCCTATGGAAAAACGCCAGC
AACGCGGCCTTTTTACGGTTCCTGGCCTTTTGCTGGCCTTTTGCTCACATGTTCTTTCCTGCGTTATCCC
CTGATTCTGTGGATAACCGTATTACCGCCTTTGAGTGAGCTGATACCGCTCGCCGCAGCCGAACGACCGA
GCGCAGCGAGTCAGTGAGCGAGGAAGCGGAAGAGCGCCCAATACGCAAACCGCCTCTCCCCGCGCGTTGG
CCGATTCATTAATGCAGCAAGCTCATGGCTGACTAATTTTTTTTATTTATGCAGAGGCCGAGGCCGCCTC
GGCCTCTGAGCTATTCCAGAAGTAGTGAGGAGGCTTTTTTGGAGGCCTAGGCTTTTGCAAAAAGCTCCCC
GTGGCACGACAGGTTTCCCGACTGGAAAGCGGGCAGTGAGCGCAACGCAATTAATGTGAGTTAGCTCACT
CATTAGGCACCCCAGGCTTTACACTTTATGCTTCCGGCTCGTATGTTGTGTGGAATTGTGAGCGGATAAC
AATTTCACACAGGAAACAGCTATGACATGATTACGAATTTCACAAATAAAGCATTTTTTTCACTGCATTC
TAGTTGTGGTTTGTCCAAACTCATCAATGTATCTTATCATGTCTGGATCAACTGGATAACTCAAGCTAAC
CAAAATCATCCCAAACTTCCCACCCCATACCCTATTACCACTGCCAATTACCTGTGGTTTCATTTACTCT
AAACCTGTGATTCCTCTGAATTATTTTCATTTTAAAGAAATTGTATTTGTTAAATATGTACTACAAACTT
AGTAGT
