>Addgene plasmid #116456 | pHAGE-PIK3CA-C378Y | depositor partial sequence | sequence record 219330 | insert
ATGCCTCCACGACCATCATCAGGTGAACTGTGGGGCATCCACTTGATGCCCCCAAGAATCCTAGTAGAAT
GTTTACTACCAAATGGAATGATAGTGACTTTAGAATGCCTCCGTGAGGCTACATTAATAACCATAAAGCA
TGAACTATTTAAAGAAGCAAGAAAATACCCCCTCCATCAACTTCTTCAAGATGAATCTTCTTACATTTTC
GTAAGTGTTACTCAAGAAGCAGAAAGGGAAGAATTTTTTGATGAAACAAGACGACTTTGTGACCTTCGGC
TTTTTCAACCCTTTTTAAAAGTAATTGAACCAGTAGGCAACCGTGAAGAAAAGATCCTCAATCGAGAAAT
TGGTTTTGCTATCGGCATGCCAGTGTGTGAATTTGATATGGTTAAAGATCCAGAAGTACAGGACTTCCGA
AGAAATATTCTGAACGTTTGTAAAGAAGCTGTGGATCTTAGGGACCTCAATTCACCTCATAGTAGAGCAA
TGTATGTCTATCCTCCAAATGTAGAATCTTCACCAGAATTGCCAAAGCACATATATAATAAATTAGATAA
AGGGCAAATAATAGTGGTGATCTGGGTAATAGTTTCTCCAAATAATGACAAGCAGAAGTATACTCTGAAA
ATCAACCATGACTGTGTACCAGAACAAGTAATTGCTGAAGCAATCAGGAAAAAAACTCGAAGTATGTTGC
TATCCTCTGAACAACTAAAACTCTGTGTTTTAGAATATCAGGGCAAGTATATTTTAAAAGTGTGTGGATG
TGATGAATACTTCCTAGAAAAATATCCTCTGAGTCAGTATAAGTATATAAGAAGCTGTATAATGCTTGGG
AGGATGCCCAATTTGATGTTGATGGCTAAAGAAAGCCTTTATTCTCAACTGCCAATGGACTGTTTTACAA
TGCCATCTTATTCCAGACGCATTTCCACAGCTACACCATATATGAATGGAGAAACATCTACAAAATCCCT
TTGGGTTATAAATAGTGCACTCAGAATAAAAATTCTTTGTGCAACCTACGTGAATGTAAATATTCGAGAC
ATTGATAAGATCTATGTTCGAACAGGTATCTACCATGGAGGAGAACCCTTATGTGACAATGTGAACACTC
AAAGAGTACCTTATTCCAATCCCAGGTGGAATGAATGGCTGAATTATGATATATACATTCCTGATCTTCC
TCGTGCTGCTCGACTTTGCCTTTCCATTTGCTCTGTTAAAGGCCGAAAGGGTGCTAAAGAGGAACACTGT
CCATTGGCATGGGGAAATATAAACTTGTTTGATTACACAGACACTCTAGTATCTGGAAAAATGGCTTTGA
ATCTTTGGCCAGTACCTCATGGATTAGAAGATTTGCTGAACCCTATTGGTGTTACTGGATCAAATCCAAA
TAAAGAAACTCCATGCTTAGAGTTGGAGTTTGACTGGTTCAGCAGTGTGGTAAAGTTCCCAGATATGTCA
GTGATTGAAGAGCATGCCAATTGGTCTGTATCCCGAGAAGCAGGATTTAGCTATTCCCACGCAGGACTGA
GTAACAGACTAGCTAGAGACAATGAATTAAGGGAAAATGACAAAGAACAGCTCAAAGCAATTTCTACACG
AGATCCTCTCTCTGAAATCACTGAGCAGGAGAAAGATTTTCTATGGAGTCACAGACACTATTGTGTAACT
ATCCCCGAAATTCTACCCAAATTGCTTCTGTCTGTTAAATGGAATTCTAGAGATGAAGTAGCCCAGATGT
ATTGCTTGGTAAAAGATTGGCCTCCAATCAAACCTGAACAGGCTATGGAACTTCTGGACTGTAATTACCC
AGATCCTATGGTTCGAGGTTTTGCTGTTCGGTGCTTGGAAAAATATTTAACAGATGACAAACTTTCTCAG
TATTTAATTCAGCTAGTACAGGTCCTAAAATATGAACAATATTTGGATAACTTGCTTGTGAGATTTTTAC
TGAAGAAAGCATTGACTAATCAAAGGATTGGGCACTTTTTCTTTTGGCATTTAAAATCTGAGATGCACAA
TAAAACAGTTAGCCAGAGGTTTGGCCTGCTTTTGGAGTCCTATTGTCGTGCATGTGGGATGTATTTGAAG
CACCTGAATAGGCAAGTCGAGGCAATGGAAAAGCTCATTAACTTAACTGACATTCTCAAACAGGAGAAGA
AGGATGAAACACAAAAGGTACAGATGAAGTTTTTAGTTGAGCAAATGAGGCGACCAGATTTCATGGATGC
TCTACAGGGCTTTCTGTCTCCTCTAAACCCTGCTCATCAACTAGGAAACCTCAGGCTTGAAGAGTGTCGA
ATTATGTCCTCTGCAAAAAGGCCACTGTGGTTGAATTGGGAGAACCCAGACATCATGTCAGAGTTACTGT
TTCAGAACAATGAGATCATCTTTAAAAATGGGGATGATTTACGGCAAGATATGCTAACACTTCAAATTAT
TCGTATTATGGAAAATATCTGGCAAAATCAAGGTCTTGATCTTCGAATGTTACCTTATGGTTGTCTGTCA
ATCGGTGACTGTGTGGGACTTATTGAGGTGGTGCGAAATTCTCACACTATTATGCAAATTCAGTGCAAAG
GCGGCTTGAAAGGTGCACTGCAGTTCAACAGCCACACACTACATCAGTGGCTCAAAGACAAGAACAAAGG
AGAAATATATGATGCAGCCATTGACCTGTTTACACGTTCATGTGCTGGATACTGTGTAGCTACCTTCATT
TTGGGAATTGGAGATCGTCACAATAGTAACATCATGGTGAAAGACGATGGACAACTGTTTCATATAGATT
TTGGACACTTTTTGGATCACAAGAAGAAAAAATTTGGTTATAAACGAGAACGTGTGCCATTTGTTTTGAC
ACAGGATTTCTTAATAGTGATTAGTAAAGGAGCCCAAGAATGCACAAAGACAAGAGAATTTGAGAGGTTT
CAGGAGATGTGTTACAAGGCTTATCTAGCTATTCGACAGCATGCCAATCTCTTCATAAATCTTTTCTCAA
TGATGCTTGGCTCTGGAATGCCAGAACTACAATCTTTTGATGACATTGCATACATTCGAAAGACCCTAGC
CTTAGATAAAACTGAGCAAGAGGCTTTGGAGTATTTCATGAAACAAATGAATGATGCACATCATGGTGGC
TGGACAACAAAAATGGATTGGATCTTCCACACAATTAAACAGCATGCATTGAACTGA
